Addgene plasmid #132767: pUCIDT-Airplane1
Purpose: Encodes an iconic representation of an airplane
Depositing lab: Mark Bathe. Depositing organization: Massachusetts Institute of Technology. Publication: Random access DNA memory using Boolean search in an archival file storage system. Banal JL, Shepherd TR, Berleant J, Huang H, Reyes M, Ackerman CM, Blainey PC, Bathe M. Nat Mater. 2021 Sep;20(9):1272-1280. doi: 10.1038/s41563-021-01021-3. Epub 2021 Jun 10. PubMed 34112975.
Backbone
  Vector backbone: pUCIDT-Amp
  Backbone manufacturer: IDT
  Backbone size w/o insert (bp): 2761
  Total vector size (bp): 3059
  Vector type: Unspecified
Growth in bacteria
  Bacterial resistance: Ampicillin, 100 μg/mL
  Growth temperature: 37°C
  Growth strain: DH5alpha
  Copy number: High Copy
Gene/Insert
  Gene/Insert name: Airplane1
  Species: Synthetic
  Insert size (bp): 300
  Cloning method: Unknown
  Sequencing primers: 5′ gaattcgtcgtcgtcccctcaaact; 3′ ctgcagattgatgccaccttttcagc
Terms and licenses: Academic/Nonprofit Terms; Industry Terms: Not Available to Industry
How to cite: pUCIDT-Airplane1 was a gift from Mark Bathe (Addgene plasmid # 132767 ; http://n2t.net/addgene:132767 ; RRID:Addgene_132767)
