[The description below was written by a language model from this plasmid's Addgene catalogue record and pLannotate feature annotations shown in this document.]
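Description:
pUCIDT-Airplane1 is a small, high-copy bacterial cloning plasmid built on the commercial pUCIDT-Amp gene-synthesis backbone, carrying a 300 bp fully synthetic insert named Airplane1. The catalogue lists a total size of about 3.06 kb, which agrees closely with the 3,063 nt sequenced record. It is propagated in E. coli through a pUC-type ColE1/pMB1 origin of replication and selected with ampicillin via the β-lactamase gene (AmpR) driven by its native bla promoter. The remaining annotated features are typical pUC-lineage remnants: a lac promoter with its operator and CAP binding site, a fragment of lacZα, and short fragments of lacI, rop and the pBR322 bom region. None of the fragments should be assumed functional. In particular, the truncated rop is consistent with the high copy number recorded.

The insert does not encode a protein or regulatory element. According to the record, it encodes an iconic representation of an airplane, meaning it is digital image data written into DNA. The feature table does not annotate the insert itself, but an unannotated gap between the lacZα fragment and the lac operator is large enough to hold it, suggesting it sits in the disrupted lacZα cloning region. The record does not state the cloning method or the encoding scheme used. The associated publication concerns random-access DNA memory with Boolean search in an archival file storage system, so this plasmid most likely serves as one stored "file" in that DNA data storage work, with the plasmid acting simply as a stable, replicable carrier from which the data-bearing sequence can be amplified or sequenced and decoded.
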