Features (pLannotate 1.2.2; 10 found; start..end, strand, type, name):
    137..236     +  misc_feature   bom (fragment): basis of mobility region from pBR322
    242..396     -  CDS            lacZα (fragment): LacZα fragment of β-galactosidase; lacZ fragment
    866..882     -  protein_bind   lac operator: The lac repressor binds to the lac operator to inhibit transcription in E. coli. This inhibition can be relieved by adding lactose or isopropyl-β-D-thiogalactopyranoside (IPTG). lac repressor encoded by lacI
    890..920     -  promoter       lac promoter: promoter for the E. coli lac operon
    935..956     -  protein_bind   CAP binding site: CAP binding activates transcription in the presence of cAMP. E. coli catabolite activator protein
    969..1061    -  CDS            lacI (fragment): lac repressor; lacI; The lac repressor binds to the lac operator to inhibit transcription in E. coli. This inhibition can be relieved by adding lactose or isopropyl-β-D-thiogalactopyranoside (IPTG).
   1244..1832    -  rep_origin     ori: high-copy-number ColE1/pMB1/pBR322/pUC origin of replication
   2003..2863    -  CDS            AmpR: β-lactamase; bla; confers resistance to ampicillin, carbenicillin, and related antibiotics
   2864..2968    -  promoter       AmpR promoter: bla
   3063..35      +  CDS            rop (fragment) (across the origin): Rop protein, which maintains plasmids at low copy number; rop
>Addgene plasmid #132767 | pUCIDT-Airplane1 | addgene full sequence | sequence record 260705 | Addgene NGS Result
TCGCGCGTTTCGGTGATGACGGTGAAAACCTCTGACACATGCAGCTCCCGGAGACGGTCACAGCTTGTCT
GTAAGCGGATGCCGGGAGCAGACAAGCCCGTCAGGGCGCGTCAGCGGGTGTTGGCGGGTGTCGGGGCTGG
CTTAACTATGCGGCATCAGAGCAGATTGTACTGAGAGTGCACCAAATGCGGTGTGAAATACCGCACAGAT
GCGTAAGGAGAAAATACCGCATCAGGCGCCATTCGCCATTCAGGCTGCGCAACTGTTGGGAAGGGCGATC
GGTGCGGGCCTCATCGCTATTACGCCAGCTGGCGAAAGGGGGATGTGCTGCAAGGCGATTAAGTTGGGTA
ACGCCAGGGTTTTCCCAGTCACGACGTTGTAAAACGACGGCCAGTGCAACGCGATGACGATGGATAGCGA
TTCATCGATGAGCTGACCCGATCGCCGCCGCCGGAGGGTTGCGTTTGAGACGGGCGACAGATGAATTCGT
CGTCGTCCCCTCAAACTATCATGCTACACTGTACAGTGCGCATACTGAGACTGTATCGCACGAAATTTGA
GATATTTCGTATCCTTGCCTTTGCTAGGCTGAATTGTTTGGGCAGGCTCCTCGCACCATGATATTCGGGA
TAGCCTCCAGAATCTTAAGATTAAAATCCAAAGGCTCCAGCCCTGACATCTTCCCAGAGATGCTTCCCTT
CCGAGACTCGCTGGTGGTTATAGGCTACCTTTGTTATAGAACGATCGCTGCTCTGACTGTAGATATCGCT
GAAAAGGTGGCATCAATCTGCAGATCAGTTCTGGACCAGCGAGCTGTGCTGCGACTCGTGGCGTAATCAT
GGTCATAGCTGTTTCCTGTGTGAAATTGTTATCCGCTCACAATTCCACACAACATACGAGCCGGAAGCAT
AAAGTGTAAAGCCTGGGGTGCCTAATGAGTGAGCTAACTCACATTAATTGCGTTGCGCTCACTGCCCGCT
TTCCAGTCGGGAAACCTGTCGTGCCAGCTGCATTAATGAATCGGCCAACGCGCGGGGAGAGGCGGTTTGC
GTATTGGGCGCTCTTCCGCTTCCTCGCTCACTGACTCGCTGCGCTCGGTCGTTCGGCTGCGGCGAGCGGT
ATCAGCTCACTCAAAGGCGGTAATACGGTTATCCACAGAATCAGGGGATAACGCAGGAAAGAACATGTGA
GCAAAAGGCCAGCAAAAGGCCAGGAACCGTAAAAAGGCCGCGTTGCTGGCGTTTTTCCATAGGCTCCGCC
CCCCTGACGAGCATCACAAAAATCGACGCTCAAGTCAGAGGTGGCGAAACCCGACAGGACTATAAAGATA
CCAGGCGTTTCCCCCTGGAAGCTCCCTCGTGCGCTCTCCTGTTCCGACCCTGTCGCTTACCGGATACCTG
TCCGCCTTTCTCCCTTCGGGAAGCGTGGCGCTTTCTCATAGCTCACGCTGTAGGTATCTCAGTTCGGTGT
AGGTCGTTCGCTCCAAGCTGGGCTGTGTGCACGAACCCCCCGTTCAGCCCGACCGCTGCGCCTTATCCGG
TAACTATCGTCTTGAGTCCAACCCGGTAAGACACGACTTATCGCCACTGGCAGCAGCCACTGGTAACAGG
ATTAGCAGAGCGAGGTATGTAGGCGGTGCTACAGAGTTCTTGAAGTGGTGGCCTAACTACGGCTACACTA
GAAGAACAGTATTTGGTATCTGCGCTCTGCTGAAGCCAGTTACCTTCGGAAAAAGAGTTGGTAGCTCTTG
ATCCGGCAAACAAACCACCGCTGGTAGCGGTGGTTTTTTTGTTTGCAAGCAGCAGATTACGCGCAGAAAA
AAAGGATCTCAAGAAGATCCTTTGATCTTTTCTACGGGGTCTGACGCTCAGTGGAACGAAAACTCACGTT
AAGGGATTTTGGTCATGAGATTATCAAAAAGGATCTTCACCTAGATCCTTTTAAATTAAAAATGAAGTTT
TAAATCAATCTAAAGTATATATGAGTAAACTTGGTCTGACAGTTACCAATGCTTAATCAGTGAGGCACCT
ATCTCAGCGATCTGTCTATTTCGTTCATCCATAGTTGCCTGACTCCCCGTCGTGTAGATAACTACGATAC
GGGAGGGCTTACCATCTGGCCCCAGTGCTGCAATGATACCGCGAGACCCACGCTCACCGGCTCCAGATTT
ATCAGCAATAAACCAGCCAGCCGGAAGGGCCGAGCGCAGAAGTGGTCCTGCAACTTTATCCGCCTCCATC
CAGTCTATTAATTGTTGCCGGGAAGCTAGAGTAAGTAGTTCGCCAGTTAATAGTTTGCGCAACGTTGTTG
CCATTGCTACAGGCATCGTGGTGTCACGCTCGTCGTTTGGTATGGCTTCATTCAGCTCCGGTTCCCAACG
ATCAAGGCGAGTTACATGATCCCCCATGTTGTGCAAAAAAGCGGTTAGCTCCTTCGGTCCTCCGATCGTT
GTCAGAAGTAAGTTGGCCGCAGTGTTATCACTCATGGTTATGGCAGCACTGCATAATTCTCTTACTGTCA
TGCCATCCGTAAGATGCTTTTCTGTGACTGGTGAGTACTCAACCAAGTCATTCTGAGAATAGTGTATGCG
GCGACCGAGTTGCTCTTGCCCGGCGTCAATACGGGATAATACCGCGCCACATAGCAGAACTTTAAAAGTG
CTCATCATTGGAAAACGTTCTTCGGGGCGAAAACTCTCAAGGATCTTACCGCTGTTGAGATCCAGTTCGA
TGTAACCCACTCGTGCACCCAACTGATCTTCAGCATCTTTTACTTTCACCAGCGTTTCTGGGTGAGCAAA
AACAGGAAGGCAAAATGCCGCAAAAAAGGGAATAAGGGCGACACGGAAATGTTGAATACTCATACTCTAC
CTTTTTCAATATTATTGAAGCATTTATCAGGGTTATTGTCTCATGAGCGGATACATATTTGAATGTATTT
AGAAAAATAAACAAATAGGGGTTCCGCGCACATTTCCCCGAAAAGTGCCACCTGACGTCTAAGAAACCAT
TATTATCATGACATTAACCTATAAAAATAGGCGTATCACGAGGCCCTTTCGTC
